Addgene plasmid #114193: pc DNA FRT TO- APP695
Purpose: Creation of a stable cell line expressing APP mutation (AD in vitro study)
Depositing lab: Aleksandra Radenovic. Depositing organization: Swiss Federal Institute of Technology (EPFL).
Backbone
  Vector backbone: pcDNA FRT TO
  Backbone manufacturer: Thermo Fisher Scientific
  Vector type: Mammalian Expression
Growth in bacteria
  Bacterial resistance: Ampicillin, 100 μg/mL
  Growth temperature: 37°C
  Growth strain: DH5alpha
  Copy number: Unknown
Gene/Insert
  Gene/Insert name: Amyloid-Precursor-Protein (alt name: APP)
  Species: H. sapiens (human)
  Insert size (bp): 2088
  Mutation: wild type splice variant 695: 695AA (2085bp, lacks 2 domains)
  Entrez Gene: APP (a.k.a. AAA, ABETA, ABPP, AD1, APPI, CTFgamma, CVAP, PN-II, PN2, alpha-sAPP, preA4)
  Promoter: CMV
  Cloning method: Gibson Cloning
  Sequencing primers: 5′ unknown
Terms and licenses: Academic/Nonprofit Terms; Industry Terms: Not Available to Industry
How to cite: pc DNA FRT TO- APP695 was a gift from Aleksandra Radenovic (Addgene plasmid # 114193 ; http://n2t.net/addgene:114193 ; RRID:Addgene_114193)
