[The description below was written by a language model from this plasmid's Addgene catalogue record and pLannotate feature annotations shown in this document.]
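Description:
pc DNA FRT TO- APP695 is a 7,225-bp mammalian expression plasmid built on the Thermo Fisher pcDNA FRT TO backbone, designed for making isogenic stable cell lines by FLP-mediated site-specific integration. It is propagated in E. coli through a high-copy ColE1/pUC-type origin with ampicillin selection (AmpR under its own bla promoter). Remnants of f1 ori, lac regulatory elements and a pBR322 bom region are also annotated as backbone sequence.

The payload is the human amyloid precursor protein (APP) coding sequence in its 695-amino-acid splice form, inserted by Gibson cloning. The record describes it as the wild-type 695 variant, which lacks two domains present in longer isoforms. The stated purpose nevertheless mentions a cell line expressing an APP mutation, and no specific mutation is listed. Expression is driven by the CMV enhancer and immediate early promoter, followed by two short tet operator sequences, which the annotation software labels as PLtetO-1 and TRE fragments. In host cells that supply the Tet repressor, these operators keep transcription off until tetracycline or doxycycline is added. The transcript ends at a bGH polyadenylation signal.

Downstream lies an FRT site placed directly in front of a hygromycin resistance gene with an SV40 poly(A) signal and no annotated promoter of its own. In this design, recombination into a genomic FRT landing site by co-supplied FLP recombinase is expected to place HygR behind a resident promoter, so hygromycin resistance selects for correct single-copy integrants.

The depositor and sequencing-derived records have the same length and the same features, differing only in the start coordinate. The intended use is in vitro study of Alzheimer's disease biology.
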