Features (pLannotate 1.2.2; 21 found; start..end, strand, type, name):
     28..80      -  misc_feature   bom (fragment): basis of mobility region from pBR322
    235..614     +  enhancer       CMV enhancer: human cytomegalovirus immediate early enhancer
    615..818     +  promoter       CMV promoter: human cytomegalovirus (CMV) immediate early promoter
    820..839     +  promoter       PLtetO-1 promoter (fragment): modified phage lambda PL promoter with tet operator sites (Lutz and Bujard, 1997)
    841..860     +  promoter       PLtetO-1 promoter (fragment): modified phage lambda PL promoter with tet operator sites (Lutz and Bujard, 1997)
    868..901     +  promoter       TRE3GV promoter (fragment): 3rd-generation Tet-responsive promoter that can be activated by binding of Tet-On® 3G, optimized for retroviral and lentiviral vectors
   1028..3112    +  CDS            APP (fragment) (sequence partly withheld): A4_HUMAN - Also known as A4, AD1. Experimental evidence at protein level: Swiss-Prot protein existence level 1. N-APP binds TNFRSF21 triggering caspase activation and degeneration of both neuronal cell bodies (via caspase-3) and axons (via caspase-6). From Homo sapiens (Human).
   3183..3407    +  polyA_signal   bGH poly(A) signal: bovine growth hormone polyadenylation signal
   3411..3432    +  promoter       SV40 promoter (fragment): SV40 enhancer and early promoter
   3453..3686    +  rep_origin     f1 ori (fragment) (sequence partly withheld): f1 bacteriophage origin of replication; arrow indicates direction of (+) strand synthesis
   3691..3738    +  protein_bind   FRT: FLP-mediated recombination occurs in the 8-bp core sequence TCTAGAAA (Turan and Bode, 2011). FLP recombinase from the Saccharomyces cerevisiae 2μ plasmid
   3746..4768    +  CDS            HygR: aminoglycoside phosphotransferase from E. coli; aph(4)-Ia; confers resistance to hygromycin
   4778..4903    +  CDS            ble (fragment): BLE_KLEPN - Experimental evidence at protein level: Swiss-Prot protein existence level 1. Binding protein with a strong affinity to the bleomycin family of antibiotics. Binds to CL990; an antimitotic-antibiotic compound. From Klebsiella pneumoniae.
   4898..5019    +  polyA_signal   SV40 poly(A) signal: SV40 polyadenylation signal
   5092..5108    -  protein_bind   lac operator: The lac repressor binds to the lac operator to inhibit transcription in E. coli. This inhibition can be relieved by adding lactose or isopropyl-β-D-thiogalactopyranoside (IPTG). lac repressor encoded by lacI
   5116..5146    -  promoter       lac promoter: promoter for the E. coli lac operon
   5161..5182    -  protein_bind   CAP binding site: CAP binding activates transcription in the presence of cAMP. E. coli catabolite activator protein
   5195..5287    -  CDS            lacI (fragment): lac repressor; lacI; The lac repressor binds to the lac operator to inhibit transcription in E. coli. This inhibition can be relieved by adding lactose or isopropyl-β-D-thiogalactopyranoside (IPTG).
   5470..6058    -  rep_origin     ori: high-copy-number ColE1/pMB1/pBR322/pUC origin of replication
   6229..7089    -  CDS            AmpR: β-lactamase; bla; confers resistance to ampicillin, carbenicillin, and related antibiotics
   7090..7194    -  promoter       AmpR promoter: bla
>Addgene plasmid #114193 | pc DNA FRT TO- APP695 | depositor full sequence | sequence record 215523 | pc DNA FRT TO- APP695 sequence 7225 bps
GACGGATCGGGAGATCTCCCGATCCCCTATGGTGCACTCTCAGTACAATCTGCTCTGATGCCGCATAGTT
AAGCCAGTATCTGCTCCCTGCTTGTGTGTTGGAGGTCGCTGAGTAGTGCGCGAGCAAAATTTAAGCTACA
ACAAGGCAAGGCTTGACCGACAATTGCATGAAGAATCTGCTTAGGGTTAGGCGTTTTGCGCTGCTTCGCG
ATGTACGGGCCAGATATACGCGTTGACATTGATTATTGACTAGTTATTAATAGTAATCAATTACGGGGTC
ATTAGTTCATAGCCCATATATGGAGTTCCGCGTTACATAACTTACGGTAAATGGCCCGCCTGGCTGACCG
CCCAACGACCCCCGCCCATTGACGTCAATAATGACGTATGTTCCCATAGTAACGCCAATAGGGACTTTCC
ATTGACGTCAATGGGTGGAGTATTTACGGTAAACTGCCCACTTGGCAGTACATCAAGTGTATCATATGCC
AAGTACGCCCCCTATTGACGTCAATGACGGTAAATGGCCCGCCTGGCATTATGCCCAGTACATGACCTTA
TGGGACTTTCCTACTTGGCAGTACATCTACGTATTAGTCATCGCTATTACCATGGTGATGCGGTTTTGGC
AGTACATCAATGGGCGTGGATAGCGGTTTGACTCACGGGGATTTCCAAGTCTCCACCCCATTGACGTCAA
TGGGAGTTTGTTTTGGCACCAAAATCAACGGGACTTTCCAAAATGTCGTAACAACTCCGCCCCATTGACG
CAAATGGGCGGTAGGCGTGTACGGTGGGAGGTCTATATAAGCAGAGCTCTCCCTATCAGTGATAGAGATC
TCCCTATCAGTGATAGAGATCGTCGACGAGCTCGTTTAGTGAACCGTCAGATCGCCTGGAGACGCCATCC
ACGCTGTTTTGACCTCCATAGAAGACACCGGGACCGATCCAGCCTCCGGACTCTAGCGTTTAAACTTAAG
CTTGGTACCGAGCTCGGATCCACTAGTCCAGTGTGGTGGAATTCTGCATGCTGCCCGGTTTGGCACTGCT
CCTGCTGGCCGCCTGGACGGCTCGGGCGCTGGAGGTACCC
[315 nt withheld, positions 1091-1405]
CTTCTCGTTCCTGACAAGTGCAAATTCTTACACCAGGAGAGGATGGATGTTTGCGAAACTCATCTTCACT
GGCACACCGTCGCCAAAGAGACATGCAGTGAGAAGAGTACCAACTTGCATGACTACGGCATGTTGCTGCC
CTGCGGAATTGACAAGTTCCGAGGGGTAGAGTTTGTGTGTTGCCCACTGGCTGAAGAAAGTGACAATGTG
GATTCTGCTGATGCGGAGGAGGATGACTCGGATGTCTGGTGGGGCGGAGCAGACACAGACTATGCAGATG
GGAGTGAAGACAAAGTAGTAGAAGTAGCAGAGGAGGAAGAAGTGGCTGAGGTGGAAGAAGAAGAAGCCGA
TGATGACGAGGACGATGAGGATGGTGATGAGGTAGAGGAAGAGGCTGAGGAACCCTACGAAGAAGCCACA
GAGAGAACCACCAGCATTGCCACCACCACCACCACCACCACAGAGTCTGTGGAAGAGGTGGTTCGAGTTC
CTACAACAGCAGCCAGTACCCCTGATGCCGTTGACAAGTATCTCGAGACACCTGGGGATGAGAATGAA
[540 nt withheld, positions 1964-2503]
AAAGAGCAAAACTATTCAGATGACGTCTTGGCCAACATGATTAGTGAACCAAGGATCAGTTACGGAAACG
ATGCTCTCATGCCATCTTTGACCGAAACGAAAACCACCGTGGAGCTCCTTCCCGTGAATGGAGAGTTCAG
CCTGGACGATCTCCAGCCGTGGCATTCTTTTGGGGCTGACTCTGTGCCAGCCAACACAGAAAACGAAGTT
GAGCCTGTTGATGCCCGCCCTGCTGCCGACCGAGGACTGACCACTCGACCAGGTTCTGGGTTGACAAATA
TCAAGACGGAGGAGATCTCTGAAGTGAAGATG
[126 nt withheld, positions 2816-2941]
ACAGTGATCGTCATCACCTTGGTGATGCTGAAGAAGAAACAGTACACATCCATTCATCATGGTGTGGTGG
AGGTTGACGCCGCTGTCACCCCAGAGGAGCGCCACCTGTCCAAGATGCAGCAGAACGGCTACGAAAATCC
AACCTACAAGTTCTTTGAGCAGATGCAGAACTAGAGATATCCAGCACAGTGGCGGCCGCTCGAGTCTAGA
GGGCCCGTTTAAACCCGCTGATCAGCCTCGACTGTGCCTTCTAGTTGCCAGCCATCTGTTGTTTGCCCCT
CCCCCGTGCCTTCCTTGACCCTGGAAGGTGCCACTCCCACTGTCCTTTCCTAATAAAATGAGGAAATTGC
ATCGCATTGTCTGAGTAGGTGTCATTCTATTCTGGGGGGTGGGGTGGGGCAGGACAGCAAGGGGGAGGAT
TGGGAAGACAATAGCAGGCATGCTGGGGATGCGGTGGGCTCTATGGCTTCTGAGGCGGAAAGAACCAGCT
GGGGCTCTAGGGGGTATCCCC
[124 nt withheld, positions 3453-3576]
C
[91 nt withheld, positions 3578-3668]
AGGGTGATGGTTCACGTACCTAGAAGTTCCTATTCCGAAGTTCCTATTCTCTAGAAAGTATAGGAACTTC
CTTGGCCAAAAAGCCTGAACTCACCGCGACGTCTGTCGAGAAGTTTCTGATCGAAAAGTTCGACAGCGTC
TCCGACCTGATGCAGCTCTCGGAGGGCGAAGAATCTCGTGCTTTCAGCTTCGATGTAGGAGGGCGTGGAT
ATGTCCTGCGGGTAAATAGCTGCGCCGATGGTTTCTACAAAGATCGTTATGTTTATCGGCACTTTGCATC
GGCCGCGCTCCCGATTCCGGAAGTGCTTGACATTGGGGAATTCAGCGAGAGCCTGACCTATTGCATCTCC
CGCCGTGCACAGGGTGTCACGTTGCAAGACCTGCCTGAAACCGAACTGCCCGCTGTTCTGCAGCCGGTCG
CGGAGGCCATGGATGCGATCGCTGCGGCCGATCTTAGCCAGACGAGCGGGTTCGGCCCATTCGGACCGCA
AGGAATCGGTCAATACACTACATGGCGTGATTTCATATGCGCGATTGCTGATCCCCATGTGTATCACTGG
CAAACTGTGATGGACGACACCGTCAGTGCGTCCGTCGCGCAGGCTCTCGATGAGCTGATGCTTTGGGCCG
AGGACTGCCCCGAAGTCCGGCACCTCGTGCACGCGGATTTCGGCTCCAACAATGTCCTGACGGACAATGG
CCGCATAACAGCGGTCATTGACTGGAGCGAGGCGATGTTCGGGGATTCCCAATACGAGGTCGCCAACATC
TTCTTCTGGAGGCCGTGGTTGGCTTGTATGGAGCAGCAGACGCGCTACTTCGAGCGGAGGCATCCGGAGC
TTGCAGGATCGCCGCGGCTCCGGGCGTATATGCTCCGCATTGGTCTTGACCAACTCTATCAGAGCTTGGT
TGACGGCAATTTCGATGATGCAGCTTGGGCGCAGGGTCGATGCGACGCAATCGTCCGATCCGGAGCCGGG
ACTGTCGGGCGTACACAAATCGCCCGCAGAAGCGCGGCCGTCTGGACCGATGGCTGTGTAGAAGTACTCG
CCGATAGTGGAAACCGACGCCCCAGCACTCGTCCGAGGGCAAAGGAATAGCACGTACTACGAGATTTCGA
TTCCACCGCCGCCTTCTATGAAAGGTTGGGCTTCGGAATCGTTTTCCGGGACGCCGGCTGGATGATCCTC
CAGCGCGGGGATCTCATGCTGGAGTTCTTCGCCCACCCCAACTTGTTTATTGCAGCTTATAATGGTTACA
AATAAAGCAATAGCATCACAAATTTCACAAATAAAGCATTTTTTTCACTGCATTCTAGTTGTGGTTTGTC
CAAACTCATCAATGTATCTTATCATGTCTGTATACCGTCGACCTCTAGCTAGAGCTTGGCGTAATCATGG
TCATAGCTGTTTCCTGTGTGAAATTGTTATCCGCTCACAATTCCACACAACATACGAGCCGGAAGCATAA
AGTGTAAAGCCTGGGGTGCCTAATGAGTGAGCTAACTCACATTAATTGCGTTGCGCTCACTGCCCGCTTT
CCAGTCGGGAAACCTGTCGTGCCAGCTGCATTAATGAATCGGCCAACGCGCGGGGAGAGGCGGTTTGCGT
ATTGGGCGCTCTTCCGCTTCCTCGCTCACTGACTCGCTGCGCTCGGTCGTTCGGCTGCGGCGAGCGGTAT
CAGCTCACTCAAAGGCGGTAATACGGTTATCCACAGAATCAGGGGATAACGCAGGAAAGAACATGTGAGC
AAAAGGCCAGCAAAAGGCCAGGAACCGTAAAAAGGCCGCGTTGCTGGCGTTTTTCCATAGGCTCCGCCCC
CCTGACGAGCATCACAAAAATCGACGCTCAAGTCAGAGGTGGCGAAACCCGACAGGACTATAAAGATACC
AGGCGTTTCCCCCTGGAAGCTCCCTCGTGCGCTCTCCTGTTCCGACCCTGCCGCTTACCGGATACCTGTC
CGCCTTTCTCCCTTCGGGAAGCGTGGCGCTTTCTCATAGCTCACGCTGTAGGTATCTCAGTTCGGTGTAG
GTCGTTCGCTCCAAGCTGGGCTGTGTGCACGAACCCCCCGTTCAGCCCGACCGCTGCGCCTTATCCGGTA
ACTATCGTCTTGAGTCCAACCCGGTAAGACACGACTTATCGCCACTGGCAGCAGCCACTGGTAACAGGAT
TAGCAGAGCGAGGTATGTAGGCGGTGCTACAGAGTTCTTGAAGTGGTGGCCTAACTACGGCTACACTAGA
AGAACAGTATTTGGTATCTGCGCTCTGCTGAAGCCAGTTACCTTCGGAAAAAGAGTTGGTAGCTCTTGAT
CCGGCAAACAAACCACCGCTGGTAGCGGTGGTTTTTTTGTTTGCAAGCAGCAGATTACGCGCAGAAAAAA
AGGATCTCAAGAAGATCCTTTGATCTTTTCTACGGGGTCTGACGCTCAGTGGAACGAAAACTCACGTTAA
GGGATTTTGGTCATGAGATTATCAAAAAGGATCTTCACCTAGATCCTTTTAAATTAAAAATGAAGTTTTA
AATCAATCTAAAGTATATATGAGTAAACTTGGTCTGACAGTTACCAATGCTTAATCAGTGAGGCACCTAT
CTCAGCGATCTGTCTATTTCGTTCATCCATAGTTGCCTGACTCCCCGTCGTGTAGATAACTACGATACGG
GAGGGCTTACCATCTGGCCCCAGTGCTGCAATGATACCGCGAGACCCACGCTCACCGGCTCCAGATTTAT
CAGCAATAAACCAGCCAGCCGGAAGGGCCGAGCGCAGAAGTGGTCCTGCAACTTTATCCGCCTCCATCCA
GTCTATTAATTGTTGCCGGGAAGCTAGAGTAAGTAGTTCGCCAGTTAATAGTTTGCGCAACGTTGTTGCC
ATTGCTACAGGCATCGTGGTGTCACGCTCGTCGTTTGGTATGGCTTCATTCAGCTCCGGTTCCCAACGAT
CAAGGCGAGTTACATGATCCCCCATGTTGTGCAAAAAAGCGGTTAGCTCCTTCGGTCCTCCGATCGTTGT
CAGAAGTAAGTTGGCCGCAGTGTTATCACTCATGGTTATGGCAGCACTGCATAATTCTCTTACTGTCATG
CCATCCGTAAGATGCTTTTCTGTGACTGGTGAGTACTCAACCAAGTCATTCTGAGAATAGTGTATGCGGC
GACCGAGTTGCTCTTGCCCGGCGTCAATACGGGATAATACCGCGCCACATAGCAGAACTTTAAAAGTGCT
CATCATTGGAAAACGTTCTTCGGGGCGAAAACTCTCAAGGATCTTACCGCTGTTGAGATCCAGTTCGATG
TAACCCACTCGTGCACCCAACTGATCTTCAGCATCTTTTACTTTCACCAGCGTTTCTGGGTGAGCAAAAA
CAGGAAGGCAAAATGCCGCAAAAAAGGGAATAAGGGCGACACGGAAATGTTGAATACTCATACTCTTCCT
TTTTCAATATTATTGAAGCATTTATCAGGGTTATTGTCTCATGAGCGGATACATATTTGAATGTATTTAG
AAAAATAAACAAATAGGGGTTCCGCGCACATTTCCCCGAAAAGTGCCACCTGACGTC
