Features (pLannotate 1.2.2; 21 found; start..end, strand, type, name):
    161..540     +  enhancer       CMV enhancer: human cytomegalovirus immediate early enhancer
    541..744     +  promoter       CMV promoter: human cytomegalovirus (CMV) immediate early promoter
    746..765     +  promoter       PLtetO-1 promoter (fragment): modified phage lambda PL promoter with tet operator sites (Lutz and Bujard, 1997)
    767..786     +  promoter       PLtetO-1 promoter (fragment): modified phage lambda PL promoter with tet operator sites (Lutz and Bujard, 1997)
    794..827     +  promoter       TRE3GV promoter (fragment): 3rd-generation Tet-responsive promoter that can be activated by binding of Tet-On® 3G, optimized for retroviral and lentiviral vectors
    954..3038    +  CDS            APP (fragment) (sequence partly withheld): A4_HUMAN - Also known as A4, AD1. Experimental evidence at protein level: Swiss-Prot protein existence level 1. N-APP binds TNFRSF21 triggering caspase activation and degeneration of both neuronal cell bodies (via caspase-3) and axons (via caspase-6). From Homo sapiens (Human).
   3109..3333    +  polyA_signal   bGH poly(A) signal: bovine growth hormone polyadenylation signal
   3337..3358    +  promoter       SV40 promoter (fragment): SV40 enhancer and early promoter
   3379..3612    +  rep_origin     f1 ori (fragment) (sequence partly withheld): f1 bacteriophage origin of replication; arrow indicates direction of (+) strand synthesis
   3617..3664    +  protein_bind   FRT: FLP-mediated recombination occurs in the 8-bp core sequence TCTAGAAA (Turan and Bode, 2011). FLP recombinase from the Saccharomyces cerevisiae 2μ plasmid
   3672..4694    +  CDS            HygR: aminoglycoside phosphotransferase from E. coli; aph(4)-Ia; confers resistance to hygromycin
   4704..4829    +  CDS            ble (fragment): BLE_KLEPN - Experimental evidence at protein level: Swiss-Prot protein existence level 1. Binding protein with a strong affinity to the bleomycin family of antibiotics. Binds to CL990; an antimitotic-antibiotic compound. From Klebsiella pneumoniae.
   4824..4945    +  polyA_signal   SV40 poly(A) signal: SV40 polyadenylation signal
   5018..5034    -  protein_bind   lac operator: The lac repressor binds to the lac operator to inhibit transcription in E. coli. This inhibition can be relieved by adding lactose or isopropyl-β-D-thiogalactopyranoside (IPTG). lac repressor encoded by lacI
   5042..5072    -  promoter       lac promoter: promoter for the E. coli lac operon
   5087..5108    -  protein_bind   CAP binding site: CAP binding activates transcription in the presence of cAMP. E. coli catabolite activator protein
   5121..5213    -  CDS            lacI (fragment): lac repressor; lacI; The lac repressor binds to the lac operator to inhibit transcription in E. coli. This inhibition can be relieved by adding lactose or isopropyl-β-D-thiogalactopyranoside (IPTG).
   5396..5984    -  rep_origin     ori: high-copy-number ColE1/pMB1/pBR322/pUC origin of replication
   6155..7015    -  CDS            AmpR: β-lactamase; bla; confers resistance to ampicillin, carbenicillin, and related antibiotics
   7016..7120    -  promoter       AmpR promoter: bla
   7179..6       -  misc_feature   bom (fragment) (across the origin): basis of mobility region from pBR322
>Addgene plasmid #114193 | pc DNA FRT TO- APP695 | addgene full sequence | sequence record 224265 | Addgene NGS Result
CAGTATCTGCTCCCTGCTTGTGTGTTGGAGGTCGCTGAGTAGTGCGCGAGCAAAATTTAAGCTACAACAA
GGCAAGGCTTGACCGACAATTGCATGAAGAATCTGCTTAGGGTTAGGCGTTTTGCGCTGCTTCGCGATGT
ACGGGCCAGATATACGCGTTGACATTGATTATTGACTAGTTATTAATAGTAATCAATTACGGGGTCATTA
GTTCATAGCCCATATATGGAGTTCCGCGTTACATAACTTACGGTAAATGGCCCGCCTGGCTGACCGCCCA
ACGACCCCCGCCCATTGACGTCAATAATGACGTATGTTCCCATAGTAACGCCAATAGGGACTTTCCATTG
ACGTCAATGGGTGGAGTATTTACGGTAAACTGCCCACTTGGCAGTACATCAAGTGTATCATATGCCAAGT
ACGCCCCCTATTGACGTCAATGACGGTAAATGGCCCGCCTGGCATTATGCCCAGTACATGACCTTATGGG
ACTTTCCTACTTGGCAGTACATCTACGTATTAGTCATCGCTATTACCATGGTGATGCGGTTTTGGCAGTA
CATCAATGGGCGTGGATAGCGGTTTGACTCACGGGGATTTCCAAGTCTCCACCCCATTGACGTCAATGGG
AGTTTGTTTTGGCACCAAAATCAACGGGACTTTCCAAAATGTCGTAACAACTCCGCCCCATTGACGCAAA
TGGGCGGTAGGCGTGTACGGTGGGAGGTCTATATAAGCAGAGCTCTCCCTATCAGTGATAGAGATCTCCC
TATCAGTGATAGAGATCGTCGACGAGCTCGTTTAGTGAACCGTCAGATCGCCTGGAGACGCCATCCACGC
TGTTTTGACCTCCATAGAAGACACCGGGACCGATCCAGCCTCCGGACTCTAGCGTTTAAACTTAAGCTTG
GTACCGAGCTCGGATCCACTAGTCCAGTGTGGTGGAATTCTGCATGCTGCCCGGTTTGGCACTGCTCCTG
CTGGCCGCCTGGACGGCTCGGGCGCTGGAGGTACCC
[315 nt withheld, positions 1017-1331]
CTTCTCGTTCCTGACAAGTGCAAATTCTTACACCAGGAGAGGATGGATGTTTGCGAAACTCATCTTCACT
GGCACACCGTCGCCAAAGAGACATGCAGTGAGAAGAGTACCAACTTGCATGACTACGGCATGTTGCTGCC
CTGCGGAATTGACAAGTTCCGAGGGGTAGAGTTTGTGTGTTGCCCACTGGCTGAAGAAAGTGACAATGTG
GATTCTGCTGATGCGGAGGAGGATGACTCGGATGTCTGGTGGGGCGGAGCAGACACAGACTATGCAGATG
GGAGTGAAGACAAAGTAGTAGAAGTAGCAGAGGAGGAAGAAGTGGCTGAGGTGGAAGAAGAAGAAGCCGA
TGATGACGAGGACGATGAGGATGGTGATGAGGTAGAGGAAGAGGCTGAGGAACCCTACGAAGAAGCCACA
GAGAGAACCACCAGCATTGCCACCACCACCACCACCACCACAGAGTCTGTGGAAGAGGTGGTTCGAGTTC
CTACAACAGCAGCCAGTACCCCTGATGCCGTTGACAAGTATCTCGAGACACCTGGGGATGAGAATGAA
[540 nt withheld, positions 1890-2429]
AAAGAGCAAAACTATTCAGATGACGTCTTGGCCAACATGATTAGTGAACCAAGGATCAGTTACGGAAACG
ATGCTCTCATGCCATCTTTGACCGAAACGAAAACCACCGTGGAGCTCCTTCCCGTGAATGGAGAGTTCAG
CCTGGACGATCTCCAGCCGTGGCATTCTTTTGGGGCTGACTCTGTGCCAGCCAACACAGAAAACGAAGTT
GAGCCTGTTGATGCCCGCCCTGCTGCCGACCGAGGACTGACCACTCGACCAGGTTCTGGGTTGACAAATA
TCAAGACGGAGGAGATCTCTGAAGTGAAGATG
[126 nt withheld, positions 2742-2867]
ACAGTGATCGTCATCACCTTGGTGATGCTGAAGAAGAAACAGTACACATCCATTCATCATGGTGTGGTGG
AGGTTGACGCCGCTGTCACCCCAGAGGAGCGCCACCTGTCCAAGATGCAGCAGAACGGCTACGAAAATCC
AACCTACAAGTTCTTTGAGCAGATGCAGAACTAGAGATATCCAGCACATTGGCGGCCGCTCGAGTCTAGA
GGGCCCGTTTAAACCCGCTGATCAGCCTCGACTGTGCCTTCTAGTTGCCAGCCATCTGTTGTTTGCCCCT
CCCCCGTGCCTTCCTTGACCCTGGAAGGTGCCACTCCCACTGTCCTTTCCTAATAAAATGAGGAAATTGC
ATCGCATTGTCTGAGTAGGTGTCATTCTATTCTGGGGGGTGGGGTGGGGCAGGACAGCAAGGGGGAGGAT
TGGGAAGACAATAGCAGGCATGCTGGGGATGCGGTGGGCTCTATGGCTTCTGAGGCGGAAAGAACCAGCT
GGGGCTCTAGGGGGTATCCCC
[124 nt withheld, positions 3379-3502]
C
[91 nt withheld, positions 3504-3594]
AGGGTGATGGTTCACGTACCTAGAAGTTCCTATTCCGAAGTTCCTATTCTCTAGAAAGTATAGGAACTTC
CTTGGCCAAAAAGCCTGAACTCACCGCGACGTCTGTCGAGAAGTTTCTGATCGAAAAGTTCGACAGCGTC
TCCGACCTGATGCAGCTCTCGGAGGGCGAAGAATCTCGTGCTTTCAGCTTCGATGTAGGAGGGCGTGGAT
ATGTCCTGCGGGTAAATAGCTGCGCCGATGGTTTCTACAAAGATCGTTATGTTTATCGGCACTTTGCATC
GGCCGCGCTCCCGATTCCGGAAGTGCTTGACATTGGGGAATTCAGCGAGAGCCTGACCTATTGCATCTCC
CGCCGTGCACAGGGTGTCACGTTGCAAGACCTGCCTGAAACCGAACTGCCCGCTGTTCTGCAGCCGGTCG
CGGAGGCCATGGATGCGATCGCTGCGGCCGATCTTAGCCAGACGAGCGGGTTCGGCCCATTCGGACCGCA
AGGAATCGGTCAATACACTACATGGCGTGATTTCATATGCGCGATTGCTGATCCCCATGTGTATCACTGG
CAAACTGTGATGGACGACACCGTCAGTGCGTCCGTCGCGCAGGCTCTCGATGAGCTGATGCTTTGGGCCG
AGGACTGCCCCGAAGTCCGGCACCTCGTGCACGCGGATTTCGGCTCCAACAATGTCCTGACGGACAATGG
CCGCATAACAGCGGTCATTGACTGGAGCGAGGCGATGTTCGGGGATTCCCAATACGAGGTCGCCAACATC
TTCTTCTGGAGGCCGTGGTTGGCTTGTATGGAGCAGCAGACGCGCTACTTCGAGCGGAGGCATCCGGAGC
TTGCAGGATCGCCGCGGCTCCGGGCGTATATGCTCCGCATTGGTCTTGACCAACTCTATCAGAGCTTGGT
TGACGGCAATTTCGATGATGCAGCTTGGGCGCAGGGTCGATGCGACGCAATCGTCCGATCCGGAGCCGGG
ACTGTCGGGCGTACACAAATCGCCCGCAGAAGCGCGGCCGTCTGGACCGATGGCTGTGTAGAAGTACTCG
CCGATAGTGGAAACCGACGCCCCAGCACTCGTCCGAGGGCAAAGGAATAGCACGTACTACGAGATTTCGA
TTCCACCGCCGCCTTCTATGAAAGGTTGGGCTTCGGAATCGTTTTCCGGGACGCCGGCTGGATGATCCTC
CAGCGCGGGGATCTCATGCTGGAGTTCTTCGCCCACCCCAACTTGTTTATTGCAGCTTATAATGGTTACA
AATAAAGCAATAGCATCACAAATTTCACAAATAAAGCATTTTTTTCACTGCATTCTAGTTGTGGTTTGTC
CAAACTCATCAATGTATCTTATCATGTCTGTATACCGTCGACCTCTAGCTAGAGCTTGGCGTAATCATGG
TCATAGCTGTTTCCTGTGTGAAATTGTTATCCGCTCACAATTCCACACAACATACGAGCCGGAAGCATAA
AGTGTAAAGCCTGGGGTGCCTAATGAGTGAGCTAACTCACATTAATTGCGTTGCGCTCACTGCCCGCTTT
CCAGTCGGGAAACCTGTCGTGCCAGCTGCATTAATGAATCGGCCAACGCGCGGGGAGAGGCGGTTTGCGT
ATTGGGCGCTCTTCCGCTTCCTCGCTCACTGACTCGCTGCGCTCGGTCGTTCGGCTGCGGCGAGCGGTAT
CAGCTCACTCAAAGGCGGTAATACGGTTATCCACAGAATCAGGGGATAACGCAGGAAAGAACATGTGAGC
AAAAGGCCAGCAAAAGGCCAGGAACCGTAAAAAGGCCGCGTTGCTGGCGTTTTTCCATAGGCTCCGCCCC
CCTGACGAGCATCACAAAAATCGACGCTCAAGTCAGAGGTGGCGAAACCCGACAGGACTATAAAGATACC
AGGCGTTTCCCCCTGGAAGCTCCCTCGTGCGCTCTCCTGTTCCGACCCTGCCGCTTACCGGATACCTGTC
CGCCTTTCTCCCTTCGGGAAGCGTGGCGCTTTCTCATAGCTCACGCTGTAGGTATCTCAGTTCGGTGTAG
GTCGTTCGCTCCAAGCTGGGCTGTGTGCACGAACCCCCCGTTCAGCCCGACCGCTGCGCCTTATCCGGTA
ACTATCGTCTTGAGTCCAACCCGGTAAGACACGACTTATCGCCACTGGCAGCAGCCACTGGTAACAGGAT
TAGCAGAGCGAGGTATGTAGGCGGTGCTACAGAGTTCTTGAAGTGGTGGCCTAACTACGGCTACACTAGA
AGAACAGTATTTGGTATCTGCGCTCTGCTGAAGCCAGTTACCTTCGGAAAAAGAGTTGGTAGCTCTTGAT
CCGGCAAACAAACCACCGCTGGTAGCGGTGGTTTTTTTGTTTGCAAGCAGCAGATTACGCGCAGAAAAAA
AGGATCTCAAGAAGATCCTTTGATCTTTTCTACGGGGTCTGACGCTCAGTGGAACGAAAACTCACGTTAA
GGGATTTTGGTCATGAGATTATCAAAAAGGATCTTCACCTAGATCCTTTTAAATTAAAAATGAAGTTTTA
AATCAATCTAAAGTATATATGAGTAAACTTGGTCTGACAGTTACCAATGCTTAATCAGTGAGGCACCTAT
CTCAGCGATCTGTCTATTTCGTTCATCCATAGTTGCCTGACTCCCCGTCGTGTAGATAACTACGATACGG
GAGGGCTTACCATCTGGCCCCAGTGCTGCAATGATACCGCGAGACCCACGCTCACCGGCTCCAGATTTAT
CAGCAATAAACCAGCCAGCCGGAAGGGCCGAGCGCAGAAGTGGTCCTGCAACTTTATCCGCCTCCATCCA
GTCTATTAATTGTTGCCGGGAAGCTAGAGTAAGTAGTTCGCCAGTTAATAGTTTGCGCAACGTTGTTGCC
ATTGCTACAGGCATCGTGGTGTCACGCTCGTCGTTTGGTATGGCTTCATTCAGCTCCGGTTCCCAACGAT
CAAGGCGAGTTACATGATCCCCCATGTTGTGCAAAAAAGCGGTTAGCTCCTTCGGTCCTCCGATCGTTGT
CAGAAGTAAGTTGGCCGCAGTGTTATCACTCATGGTTATGGCAGCACTGCATAATTCTCTTACTGTCATG
CCATCCGTAAGATGCTTTTCTGTGACTGGTGAGTACTCAACCAAGTCATTCTGAGAATAGTGTATGCGGC
GACCGAGTTGCTCTTGCCCGGCGTCAATACGGGATAATACCGCGCCACATAGCAGAACTTTAAAAGTGCT
CATCATTGGAAAACGTTCTTCGGGGCGAAAACTCTCAAGGATCTTACCGCTGTTGAGATCCAGTTCGATG
TAACCCACTCGTGCACCCAACTGATCTTCAGCATCTTTTACTTTCACCAGCGTTTCTGGGTGAGCAAAAA
CAGGAAGGCAAAATGCCGCAAAAAAGGGAATAAGGGCGACACGGAAATGTTGAATACTCATACTCTTCCT
TTTTCAATATTATTGAAGCATTTATCAGGGTTATTGTCTCATGAGCGGATACATATTTGAATGTATTTAG
AAAAATAAACAAATAGGGGTTCCGCGCACATTTCCCCGAAAAGTGCCACCTGACGTCGACGGATCGGGAG
ATCTCCCGATCCCCTATGGTGCACTCTCAGTACAATCTGCTCTGATGCCGCATAGTTAAGC
